>Addgene plasmid #125691 | AAV-EF1A-PSD95.FingR-eGFP-CCR5TC | addgene full sequence | sequence record 250423 | Addgene NGS Result
TAGCCATGCTCTAGGAAGATCTGGACAGCAGAGATCCAGTTTGGATCGATAAGCTTGATATCGAATTACG
CGTGTCATCCTCATCGAATTCCGTGAGGCTCCGGTGCCCGTCAGTGGGCAGAGCGCACATCGCCCACAGT
CCCCGAGAAGTTGGGGGGAGGGGTCGGCAATTGAACCGGTGCCTAGAGAAGGTGGCGCGGGGTAAACTGG
GAAAGTGATGTCGTGTACTGGCTCCGCCTTTTTCCCGAGGGTGGGGGAGAACCGTATATAAGTGCAGTAG
TCGCCGTGAACGTTCTTTTTCGCAACGGGTTTGCCGCCAGAACACAGGTAAGTGCCGTGTGTGGTTCCCG
CGGGCCTGGCCTCTTTACGGGTTATGGCCCTTGCGTGCCTTGAATTACTTCCACCTGGCTGCAGTACGTG
ATTCTTGATCCCGAGCTTCGGGTTGGAAGTGGGTGGGAGAGTTCGAGGCCTTGCGCTTAAGGAGCCCCTT
CGCCTCGTGCTTGAGTTGAGGCCTGGCCTGGGCGCTGGGGCCGCCGCGTGCGAATCTGGTGGCACCTTCG
CGCCTGTCTCGCTGCTTTCGATAAGTCTCTAGCCATTTAAAATTTTTGATGACCTGCTGCGACGCTTTTT
TTCTGGCAAGATAGTCTTGTAAATGCGGGCCAAGATCTGCACACTGGTATTTCGGTTTTTGGGGCCGCGG
GCGGCGACGGGGCCCGTGCGTCCCAGCGCACATGTTCGGCGAGGCGGGGCCTGCGAGCGCGGCCACCGAG
AATCGGACGGGGGTAGTCTCAAGCTGGCCGGCCTGCTCTGGTGCCTGGCCTCGCGCCGCCGTGTATCGCC
CCGCCCTGGGCGGCAAGGCTGGCCCGGTCGGCACCAGTTGCGTGAGCGGAAAGATGGCCGCTTCCCGGCC
CTGCTGCAGGGAGCTCAAAATGGAGGACGCGGCGCTCGGGAGAGCGGGCGGGTGAGTCACCCACACAAAG
GAAAAGGGCCTTTCCGTCCTCAGCCGTCGCTTCATGTGACTCCACGGAGTACCGGGCGCCGTCCAGGCAC
CTCGATTAGTTCTCGAGCTTTTGGAGTACGTCGTCTTTAGGTTGGGGGGAGGGGTTTTATGCGATGGAGT
TTCCCCACACTGAGTGGGTGGAGACTGAAGTTAGGCCAGCTTGGCACTTGATGTAATTCTCCTTGGAATT
TGCCCTTTTTGAGTTTGGATCTTGGTTCATTCTCAAGCCTCAGACAGTGGTTCAAAGTTTTTTTCTTCCA
TTTCAGGTGTCGTGAGGAATTAGCTTGGTACTAATACGACTCACTATAGGGAGACCCAAGCTGGCTAGGT
AAGCTTGGTACCGAGCTCGGATCCGCCGCCACCATGCTCGAAGTCAAGGAAGCATCACCAACCAGCATCC
AGATCAGCTGGGTGCTCCACTTGCGCCACGTTCGCTACTACCGCATCACCTACGGTGAAACTGGTGGCAA
TAGCCCTGTCCAGGAATTCACCGTGCCTGGCAGCAAGTCCACTGCTACCATCAGCGGCCTGAAACCTGGT
GTCGACTATACCATCACGGTGTACGCCGTCACGATCTTCAGCGCCTACCGCTCCGCCTGGCCGCCGATCT
CCATCAACTACCGCACCGGAACCGATTACAAGGATGACGACGATAAGGGTAGCGGCTCCAGTAGATCTGG
GGTGAGCAAGGGCGAGGAGCTGTTCACCGGGGTGGTGCCCATCCTGGTCGAGCTGGACGGCGACGTAAAC
GGCCACAAGTTCAGCGTGTCCGGCGAGGGCGAGGGCGATGCCACCTACGGCAAGCTGACCCTGAAGTTCA
TCTGCACCACCGGCAAGCTGCCCGTGCCCTGGCCCACCCTCGTGACCACCCTGACCTACGGCGTGCAGTG
CTTCAGCCGCTACCCCGACCACATGAAGCAGCACGACTTCTTCAAGTCCGCCATGCCCGAAGGCTACGTC
CAGGAGCGCACCATCTTCTTCAAGGACGACGGCAACTACAAGACCCGCGCCGAGGTGAAGTTCGAGGGCG
ACACCCTGGTGAACCGCATCGAGCTGAAGGGCATCGACTTCAAGGAGGACGGCAACATCCTGGGGCACAA
GCTGGAGTACAACTACAACAGCCACAACGTCTATATCATGGCCGACAAGCAGAAGAACGGCATCAAGGTG
AACTTCAAGATCCGCCACAACATCGAGGACGGCAGCGTGCAGCTCGCCGACCACTACCAGCAGAACACCC
CCATCGGCGACGGCCCCGTGCTGCTGCCCGACAACCACTACCTGAGCACCCAGTCCGCCCTGAGCAAAGA
CCCCAACGAGAAGCGCGATCACATGGTCCTGCTGGAGTTCGTGACCGCCGCCGGGATCACTCTCGGCATG
GACGAGCTGTACTCTAGGGGAGCTGGCGCTGGAGCGGGTGCAGGGGCTGGCTCTAGATTCCAGTGCCGGA
TCTGCATGCGGAACTTCAGCGACCGGTCCAACCTGAGCAGGCACATCAGAACCCACACCGGAGAAAAGCC
CTTCGCCTGCGACATTTGCGGCCGGAAGTTCGCCATCAGCAGCAACCTGAACAGCCACACCAAGATCCAC
ACTGGCAGCCAGAAACCTTTCCAGTGCAGAATTTGTATGAGAAACTTTAGCAGAAGCGACAACCTGGCCA
GACACATCCGGACACATACTGGTGAAAAACCTTTTGCCTGTGATATCTGTGGCAGAAAGTTTGCCACCTC
CGGCAATCTGACCCGGCACACAAAGATTCACCTGCGGGGCAGCCAGCTATCGATTGTCGACGCTCCTGAA
CAACGTGAAGGTGCTTCTCAAGTTTCTGTTTCTGTTACTTTTGAAGATGTTGCTGTTCTTTTTACTCGTG
ATGAATGGAAAAAACTTGATCTTTCTCAACGTTCTCTTTATCGTGAAGTTATGCTTGAAAATTATTCTAA
TCTTGCTTCTATGGCTTAAAAGCTTATCGATAATCAACCTCTGGATTACAAAATTTGTGAAAGATTGACT
GGTATTCTTAACTATGTTGCTCCTTTTACGCTATGTGGATACGCTGCTTTAATGCCTTTGTATCATGCTA
TTGCTTCCCGTATGGCTTTCATTTTCTCCTCCTTGTATAAATCCTGGTTGCTGTCTCTTTATGAGGAGTT
GTGGCCCGTTGTCAGGCAACGTGGCGTGGTGTGCACTGTGTTTGCTGACGCAACCCCCACTGGTTGGGGC
ATTGCCACCACCTGTCAGCTCCTTTCCGGGACTTTCGCTTTCCCCCTCCCTATTGCCACGGCGGAACTCA
TCGCCGCCTGCCTTGCCCGCTGCTGGACAGGGGCTCGGCTGTTGGGCACTGACAATTCCGTGGTGTTGTC
GGGGAAATCATCGTCCTTTCCTTGGCTGCTCGCCTGTGTTGCCACCTGGATTCTGCGCGGGACGTCCTTC
TGCTACGTCCCTTCGGCCCTCAATCCAGCGGACCTTCCTTCCCGCGGCCTGCTGCCGGCTCTGCGGCCTC
TTCCGCGTCTTCGCCTTCGCCCTCAGACGAGTCGGATCTCCCTTTGGGCCGCCTCCCCGCATCGATACCG
TCGACCTCGACCCGGGCGGCCGCTTCGAGCAGACATGATAAGATACATTGATGAGTTTGGACAAACCACA
ACTAGAATGCAGTGAAAAAAATGCTTTATTTGTGAAATTTGTGATGCTATTGCTTTATTTGTAACCATTA
TAAGCTGCAATAAACAAGTTAACAACAACAATTGCATTCATTTTATGTTTCAGGTTCAGGGGGAGATGTG
GGAGGTTTTTTAAAGCAAGTAAAACCTCTACAAATGTGGTAAAATCGATAAGGATCTTCCTAGAGCATGG
CTACGTAGATAAGTAGCATGGCGGGTTAATCATTAACTACAAGGAACCCCTAGTGATGGAGTTGGCCACT
CCCTCTCTGCGCGCTCGCTCGCTCACTGACTCGCTGCGCTCGGTCGTTCGGCTGCGGCGAGCGGTATCAG
CTCACTCAAAGGCGGTAATACGGTTATCCACAGAATCAGGGGATAACGCAGGAAAGAACATGTGAGCAAA
AGGCCAGCAAAAGGCCAGGAACCGTAAAAAGGCCGCGTTGCTGGCGTTTTTCCATAGGCTCCGCCCCCCT
GACGAGCATCACAAAAATCGACGCTCAAGTCAGAGGTGGCGAAACCCGACAGGACTATAAAGATACCAGG
CGTTTCCCCCTGGAAGCTCCCTCGTGCGCTCTCCTGTTCCGACCCTGCCGCTTACCGGATACCTGTCCGC
CTTTCTCCCTTCGGGAAGCGTGGCGCTTTCTCATAGCTCACGCTGTAGGTATCTCAGTTCGGTGTAGGTC
GTTCGCTCCAAGCTGGGCTGTGTGCACGAACCCCCCGTTCAGCCCGACCGCTGCGCCTTATCCGGTAACT
ATCGTCTTGAGTCCAACCCGGTAAGACACGACTTATCGCCACTGGCAGCAGCCACTGGTAACAGGATTAG
CAGAGCGAGGTATGTAGGCGGTGCTACAGAGTTCTTGAAGTGGTGGCCTAACTACGGCTACACTAGAAGA
ACAGTATTTGGTATCTGCGCTCTGCTGAAGCCAGTTACCTTCGGAAAAAGAGTTGGTAGCTCTTGATCCG
GCAAACAAACCACCGCTGGTAGCGGTGGTTTTTTTGTTTGCAAGCAGCAGATTACGCGCAGAAAAAAAGG
ATCTCAAGAAGATCCTTTGATCTTTTCTACGGGGTCTGACGCTCAGTGGAACGAAAACTCACGTTAAGGG
ATTTTGGTCATGAGATTATCAAAAAGGATCTTCACCTAGATCCTTTTAAATTAAAAATGAAGTTTTAAAT
CAATCTAAAGTATATATGAGTAAACTTGGTCTGACAGTTACCAATGCTTAATCAGTGAGGCACCTATCTC
AGCGATCTGTCTATTTCGTTCATCCATAGTTGCCTGACTCCCCGTCGTGTAGATAACTACGATACGGGAG
GGCTTACCATCTGGCCCCAGTGCTGCAATGATACCGCGAGACCCACGCTCACCGGCTCCAGATTTATCAG
CAATAAACCAGCCAGCCGGAAGGGCCGAGCGCAGAAGTGGTCCTGCAACTTTATCCGCCTCCATCCAGTC
TATTAATTGTTGCCGGGAAGCTAGAGTAAGTAGTTCGCCAGTTAATAGTTTGCGCAACGTTGTTGCCATT
GCTACAGGCATCGTGGTGTCACGCTCGTCGTTTGGTATGGCTTCATTCAGCTCCGGTTCCCAACGATCAA
GGCGAGTTACATGATCCCCCATGTTGTGCAAAAAAGCGGTTAGCTCCTTCGGTCCTCCGATCGTTGTCAG
AAGTAAGTTGGCCGCAGTGTTATCACTCATGGTTATGGCAGCACTGCATAATTCTCTTACTGTCATGCCA
TCCGTAAGATGCTTTTCTGTGACTGGTGAGTACTCAACCAAGTCATTCTGAGAATAGTGTATGCGGCGAC
CGAGTTGCTCTTGCCCGGCGTCAATACGGGATAATACCGCGCCACATAGCAGAACTTTAAAAGTGCTCAT
CATTGGAAAACGTTCTTCGGGGCGAAAACTCTCAAGGATCTTACCGCTGTTGAGATCCAGTTCGATGTAA
CCCACTCGTGCACCCAACTGATCTTCAGCATCTTTTACTTTCACCAGCGTTTCTGGGTGAGCAAAAACAG
GAAGGCAAAATGCCGCAAAAAAGGGAATAAGGGCGACACGGAAATGTTGAATACTCATACTCTTCCTTTT
TCAATATTATTGAAGCATTTATCAGGGTTATTGTCTCATGAGCGGATACATATTTGAATGTATTTAGAAA
AATAAACAAATAGGGGTTCCGCGCACATTTCCCCGAAAAGTGCCACCTAAATTGTAAGCGTTAATATTTT
GTTAAAATTCGCGTTAAATTTTTGTTAAATCAGCTCATTTTTTAACCAATAGGCCGAAATCGGCAAAATC
CCTTATAAATCAAAAGAATAGACCGAGATAGGGT
[37 nt withheld, positions 5985-6021]
AAAGAACGTGGACTCCAACGTCAAAGG
[49 nt withheld, positions 6049-6097]
T
[91 nt withheld, positions 6099-6189]
G
[124 nt withheld, positions 6191-6314]
CCCATTCGCCATTCAGGCTGCGCAACTGTTGGGAAGGGCGATCGGTGCGGGCCTCTTCGCTATTACGCCA
GCTGCGCGCTCGCTCGCTCACTGAGGCCGCCCGGGCAAAGCCCGGGCGTCGGGCGACCTTTGGTCGCCCG
GCCTCAGTGAGCGAGCGAGCGCGCAGAGAGGGAGTGGCCAACTCCATCACTAGGGGTTCCTTGTAGTTAA
TGATTAACCCGCCATGCTACTTATCTACG
Features (pLannotate 1.2.2; 19 found; start..end, strand, type, name):
     45..67      -  misc_feature   MCS (fragment): pBluescript multiple cloning site
     97..1275    +  promoter       EF-1α promoter: strong constitutive promoter for human elongation factor EF-1α
   1292..1310    +  promoter       T7 promoter: promoter for bacteriophage T7 RNA polymerase
   1361..1636    +  CDS            FINC_PLEWA (fragment): Experimental evidence at transcript level: Swiss-Prot protein existence level 2. Fibronectins bind cell surfaces and various compounds including collagen, fibrin, heparin, DNA, and actin. Fibronectins are involved in cell adhesion, cell motility, opsonization, wound healing, and maintenance of cell shape. May be involved in osteoblast compaction (By similarity). From Pleurodeles waltl (Iberian ribbed newt).
   1634..1658    +  CDS            3xFLAG (fragment): three tandem FLAG® epitope tags
   1682..2392    +  CDS            EGFP: EGFP is a basic (constitutively fluorescent) green fluorescent protein published in 1996, derived from Aequorea victoria. It is reported to be a rapidly-maturing weak dimer with moderate acid sensitivity.
   2438..2779    +  CDS            CCR5TC: zinc-finger domain from the CCR5-224 (+) zinc-finger nuclease that recognizes the left half-site target sequence in the human CCR5 gene (Perez et al., 2008; Gross et al., 2013)
   2837..2953    +  CDS            ZNF720 (fragment): ZN720_HUMAN - Experimental evidence at protein level: Swiss-Prot protein existence level 1. From Homo sapiens (Human).
   2972..3560    +  misc_feature   WPRE: woodchuck hepatitis virus posttranscriptional regulatory element
   3561..3580    +  misc_feature   MCS (fragment): pBluescript multiple cloning site
   3609..3730    -  polyA_signal   SV40 poly(A) signal: SV40 polyadenylation signal
   3753..3821    -  CDS            large T antigen (fragment): large T antigen from SV40 (simian virus 40)
   3892..3949    +  repeat_region  AAV2 ITR (fragment): inverted terminal repeat of adeno-associated virus serotype 2 inverted
   4109..4697    -  rep_origin     ori: high-copy-number ColE1/pMB1/pBR322/pUC origin of replication
   4868..5728    -  CDS            AmpR: β-lactamase; bla; confers resistance to ampicillin, carbenicillin, and related antibiotics
   5729..5833    -  promoter       AmpR promoter: bla
   5886..6314    -  rep_origin     f1 ori (sequence partly withheld): f1 bacteriophage origin of replication; arrow indicates direction of (+) strand synthesis
   6319..6388    -  CDS            lacZα (fragment): LacZα fragment of β-galactosidase; lacZ fragment
   6383..6515    -  repeat_region  AAV2 ITR (fragment): inverted terminal repeat of adeno-associated virus serotype 2 inverted
