[The description below was written by a language model from this plasmid's Addgene catalogue record and pLannotate feature annotations shown in this document.]
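Description:
AAV-EF1A-PSD95.FingR-eGFP-CCR5TC is an AAV2-based transfer plasmid for mammalian expression, designed to label excitatory synapses with green fluorescence. It is propagated in bacteria through a high-copy ColE1/pUC-type origin with ampicillin selection (AmpR under its own bla promoter), and it also carries an f1 phage origin. The expression cassette is flanked by AAV2 inverted terminal repeats, which allow it to be packaged into recombinant AAV particles. Both ITRs are annotated only as fragments. The catalogue gives a total size of 7010 bp, whereas the annotated sequencing record is 6,553 nt; the record does not explain this difference.

The payload is driven by the strong constitutive human EF-1α promoter, with a short T7 promoter lying just upstream of the coding region. The open reading frame begins with a fibronectin-like domain, which corresponds to the PSD95.FingR, an intrabody-like binder built on a fibronectin scaffold that recognises endogenous PSD-95 at excitatory postsynaptic sites. It is followed by a partial FLAG-type epitope match, EGFP, and the CCR5TC zinc-finger DNA-binding domain. A short fragment resembling a human zinc-finger protein (ZNF720) follows, which probably represents a KRAB-type repressor module. The catalogue notes that a CCR5TC binding sequence was inserted upstream of the promoter. Together these parts form a transcriptional feedback loop: probe that is not bound to PSD-95 can enter the nucleus, bind this site and reduce its own expression, which limits background fluorescence. A WPRE enhances transcript expression and an SV40 poly(A) signal is annotated downstream, on the opposite strand. Part of the gene was derived from an earlier FingR plasmid. Because expression does not depend on a recombinase, the construct gives global rather than cell-type-restricted labelling of excitatory synapses.
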