Addgene plasmid #125691: AAV-EF1A-PSD95.FingR-eGFP-CCR5TC
Purpose: Global labeling of excitatory synapses (green fluorescence)
Depositing lab: Xue Han. Depositing organization: Boston University Main Campus. Publication: A Viral Toolbox of Genetically Encoded Fluorescent Synaptic Tags. Bensussen S, Shankar S, Ching KH, Zemel D, Ta TL, Mount RA, Shroff SN, Gritton HJ, Fabris P, Vanbenschoten H, Beck C, Man HY, Han X. iScience. 2020 Jun 30;23(7):101330. doi: 10.1016/j.isci.2020.101330. PubMed 32674057.
Backbone
  Vector backbone: AAV2
  Backbone size w/o insert (bp): 4589
  Total vector size (bp): 7010
  Modifications to backbone: Inserted CCR5TC DNA binding sequence upstream of promoter. Changed to EF1A promoter.
  Vector type: Mammalian Expression, AAV
Growth in bacteria
  Bacterial resistance: Ampicillin, 100 μg/mL
  Growth temperature: 37°C
  Growth strain: NEB Stable
  Copy number: Unknown
Gene/Insert
  Gene/Insert name: PSD95.FingR-eGFP-CCR5TC
  Insert size (bp): 1596
  Promoter: EF1A
  Cloning method: Gibson Cloning
  Sequencing primers: 5′ TCAAGCCTCAGACAGTGGTTC; 3′ CCAGTCAATCTTTCACAAAT
Resource information
  A portion of this plasmid was derived from a plasmid made by: Part of this gene was derived from Addgene plasmid 46295 deposited by Don Arnold.
Terms and licenses: Academic/Nonprofit Terms; Industry Terms: Not Available to Industry
How to cite: AAV-EF1A-PSD95.FingR-eGFP-CCR5TC was a gift from Xue Han (Addgene plasmid # 125691 ; http://n2t.net/addgene:125691 ; RRID:Addgene_125691)
